Addgene plasmid #238497: SRGAP2C_pEF-DEST51
Purpose: IVT mRNA of human gene
Depositing lab: Megan Dennis. Depositing organization: University of California, Davis. Publication: Gene expansions contributing to human brain evolution. Soto DC, Uribe-Salazar JM, Kaya G, Valdarrago R, Sekar A, Haghani NK, Hino K, La GN, Mariano NAF, Ingamells C, Baraban AE, Turner TN, Green ED, Simo S, Quon G, Andres AM, Dennis MY. bioRxiv [Preprint]. 2024 Sep 26:2024.09.26.615256. doi: 10.1101/2024.09.26.615256. PubMed 39386494.
Backbone
  Vector backbone: pEF-DEST51
  Vector type: Mammalian Expression
Growth in bacteria
  Bacterial resistance: Ampicillin, 100 μg/mL
  Growth temperature: 37°C
  Growth strain: DH5alpha
  Copy number: High Copy
Gene/Insert
  Gene/Insert name: SRGAP2C
  Species: H. sapiens (human)
  Entrez Gene: SRGAP2C (a.k.a. SRGAP2P1)
  Cloning method: Gateway Cloning
  Sequencing primers: 5′ T7
Terms and licenses: Academic/Nonprofit Terms; Industry Terms: Not Available to Industry
Depositor comments: Please visit https://doi.org/10.1101/2024.09.26.615256 for bioRxiv preprint.
How to cite: SRGAP2C_pEF-DEST51 was a gift from Megan Dennis (Addgene plasmid # 238497 ; http://n2t.net/addgene:238497 ; RRID:Addgene_238497)
