[The description below was written by a language model from this plasmid's Addgene catalogue record and pLannotate feature annotations shown in this document.]
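Description:
SRGAP2C_pEF-DEST51 is a mammalian expression plasmid of about 7.2 kb, made by Gateway recombination of the human SRGAP2C coding sequence (also known as SRGAP2P1) into the pEF-DEST51 destination vector. It is maintained in E. coli through a high-copy ColE1/pUC-type origin and selected with ampicillin via the β-lactamase gene. An f1 origin is also present. A second marker cassette places the blasticidin S deaminase gene under both the SV40 early promoter and the bacterial EM7 promoter, followed by an SV40 poly(A) signal, so blasticidin can be used to select in mammalian cells as well as in bacteria. The short lacI, ble/BleoR, small t antigen, SRα and CMV enhancer fragments in the annotation look like backbone remnants or partial matches rather than functional parts.

The payload is a single transcription unit. The strong constitutive human EF-1α promoter is followed by a T7 promoter, then attB1, the SRGAP2C open reading frame, attB2, a V5 epitope tag and the bovine growth hormone poly(A) signal. The table does not show whether the insert is read through in frame into the V5 tag. The EF-1α promoter allows expression in transfected mammalian cells. The T7 promoter immediately upstream of the insert allows in vitro transcription with T7 RNA polymerase, which matches the stated purpose of producing IVT mRNA of the human gene.

SRGAP2C is a human protein annotated as binding and inhibiting SRGAP2, slowing dendritic spine maturation and affecting neuronal migration. The construct comes from a study of gene expansions contributing to human brain evolution, but the record does not say what system the mRNA was delivered into.
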