Features (pLannotate 1.2.2; 26 found; start..end, strand, type, name):
      1..589     +  rep_origin     ori: high-copy-number ColE1/pMB1/pBR322/pUC origin of replication
    761..853     +  CDS            lacI (fragment): lac repressor; lacI; The lac repressor binds to the lac operator to inhibit transcription in E. coli. This inhibition can be relieved by adding lactose or isopropyl-β-D-thiogalactopyranoside (IPTG).
    866..887     +  protein_bind   CAP binding site: CAP binding activates transcription in the presence of cAMP. E. coli catabolite activator protein
    902..932     +  promoter       lac promoter: promoter for the E. coli lac operon
    940..956     +  protein_bind   lac operator: The lac repressor binds to the lac operator to inhibit transcription in E. coli. This inhibition can be relieved by adding lactose or isopropyl-β-D-thiogalactopyranoside (IPTG). lac repressor encoded by lacI
   1029..1150    -  polyA_signal   SV40 poly(A) signal: SV40 polyadenylation signal
   1145..1270    -  CDS            ble (fragment): BLE_KLEPN - Experimental evidence at protein level: Swiss-Prot protein existence level 1. Binding protein with a strong affinity to the bleomycin family of antibiotics. Binds to CL990; an antimitotic-antibiotic compound. From Klebsiella pneumoniae.
   1280..1307    -  CDS            BleoR (fragment): antibiotic-binding protein; Sh ble from Streptoalloteichus hindustanus; confers resistance to bleomycin, phleomycin, and Zeocin™
   1308..1706    -  CDS            BSD: blasticidin S deaminase; Aspergillus terreus BSD; confers resistance to blasticidin
   1725..1772    -  promoter       EM7 promoter: synthetic bacterial promoter&nbsp
   1820..2149    -  promoter       SV40 promoter: SV40 enhancer and early promoter
   2163..2591    -  rep_origin     f1 ori (sequence partly withheld): f1 bacteriophage origin of replication; arrow indicates direction of (+) strand synthesis
   2612..2633    -  promoter       SV40 promoter (fragment): SV40 enhancer and early promoter
   2637..2861    -  polyA_signal   bGH poly(A) signal: bovine growth hormone polyadenylation signal
   2917..2958    -  CDS            V5 tag: epitope tag from simian virus 5
   2984..3008    +  protein_bind   attB2: mutant version of attB; recombination site for the Gateway® BP reaction BP Clonase™
   3044..4417    -  CDS            SRGAP2C: SRG2C_HUMAN - Also known as SRGAP2P1. Experimental evidence at protein level: Swiss-Prot protein existence level 1. Involved in dendritic spine maturation through interaction with and inhibition of SRGAP2. Reduces the rate of spine maturation and indirectly increases neuronal migration. Changes dendritic spine morphology and density and may have implications for cognition, learning and memory. From Homo sapiens (Human).
   4456..4480    -  protein_bind   attB1: mutant version of attB; recombination site for the Gateway® BP reaction BP Clonase™
   4512..4530    -  promoter       T7 promoter: promoter for bacteriophage T7 RNA polymerase
   4547..5725    -  promoter       EF-1α promoter: strong constitutive promoter for human elongation factor EF-1α
   5732..5798    -  CDS            small t antigen (fragment): SV40 (simian virus 40) small t antigen
   5807..5826    -  promoter       SRα promoter (fragment): hybrid promoter consisting of the SV40 early promoter plus part of the long terminal repeat of human T-lymphotrophic virus 1
   5823..5841    -  enhancer       CMV enhancer (fragment): human cytomegalovirus immediate early enhancer
   5996..6048    +  misc_feature   bom (fragment): basis of mobility region from pBR322
   6107..6211    +  promoter       AmpR promoter: bla
   6212..7072    +  CDS            AmpR: β-lactamase; bla; confers resistance to ampicillin, carbenicillin, and related antibiotics
>Addgene plasmid #238497 | SRGAP2C_pEF-DEST51 | addgene full sequence | sequence record 472673 | Addgene NGS Result
TTGAGATCCTTTTTTTCTGCGCGTAATCTGCTGCTTGCAAACAAAAAAACCACCGCTACCAGCGGTGGTT
TGTTTGCCGGATCAAGAGCTACCAACTCTTTTTCCGAAGGTAACTGGCTTCAGCAGAGCGCAGATACCAA
ATACTGTTCTTCTAGTGTAGCCGTAGTTAGGCCACCACTTCAAGAACTCTGTAGCACCGCCTACATACCT
CGCTCTGCTAATCCTGTTACCAGTGGCTGCTGCCAGTGGCGATAAGTCGTGTCTTACCGGGTTGGACTCA
AGACGATAGTTACCGGATAAGGCGCAGCGGTCGGGCTGAACGGGGGGTTCGTGCACACAGCCCAGCTTGG
AGCGAACGACCTACACCGAACTGAGATACCTACAGCGTGAGCTATGAGAAAGCGCCACGCTTCCCGAAGG
GAGAAAGGCGGACAGGTATCCGGTAAGCGGCAGGGTCGGAACAGGAGAGCGCACGAGGGAGCTTCCAGGG
GGAAACGCCTGGTATCTTTATAGTCCTGTCGGGTTTCGCCACCTCTGACTTGAGCGTCGATTTTTGTGAT
GCTCGTCAGGGGGGCGGAGCCTATGGAAAAACGCCAGCAACGCGGCCTTTTTACGGTTCCTGGCCTTTTG
CTCACATGTTCTTTCCTGCGTTATCCCCTGATTCTGTGGATAACCGTATTACCGCCTTTGAGTGAGCTGA
TACCGCTCGCCGCAGCCGAACGACCGAGCGCAGCGAGTCAGTGAGCGAGGAAGCGGAAGAGCGCCCAATA
CGCAAACCGCCTCTCCCCGCGCGTTGGCCGATTCATTAATGCAGCTGGCACGACAGGTTTCCCGACTGGA
AAGCGGGCAGTGAGCGCAACGCAATTAATGTGAGTTAGCTCACTCATTAGGCACCCCAGGCTTTACACTT
TATGCTTCCGGCTCGTATGTTGTGTGGAATTGTGAGCGGATAACAATTTCACACAGGAAACAGCTATGAC
CATGATTACGCCAAGCTCTAGCTAGAGGTCGACGGTATACAGACATGATAAGATACATTGATGAGTTTGG
ACAAACCACAACTAGAATGCAGTGAAAAAAATGCTTTATTTGTGAAATTTGTGATGCTATTGCTTTATTT
GTAACCATTATAAGCTGCAATAAACAAGTTGGGGTGGGCGAAGAACTCCAGCATGAGATCCCCGCGCTGG
AGGATCATCCAGCCGGCGTCCCGGAAAACGATTCCGAAGCCCAACCTTTCATAGAAGGCGGCGGTGGAAT
CGAAATCTCGTAGCACGTGTCAGTCCTGCTCCTCGGCCACGAAGTGCTTAGCCCTCCCACACATAACCAG
AGGGCAGCAATTCACGAATCCCAACTGCCGTCGGCTGTCCATCACTGTCCTTCACTATGGCTTTGATCCC
AGGATGCAGATCGAGAAGCACCTGTCGGCACCGTCCGCAGGGGCTCAAGATGCCCCTGTTCTCATTTCCG
ATCGCGACGATACAAGTCAGGTTGCCAGCTGCCGCAGCAGCAGCAGTGCCCAGCACCACGAGTTCTGCAC
AAGGTCCCCCAGTAAAATGATATACATTGACACCAGTGAAGATGCGGCCGTCGCTAGAGAGAGCTGCGCT
GGCGACGCTGTAGTCTTCAGAGATGGGGATGCTGTTGATTGTAGCCGTTGCTCTTTCAATGAGGGTGGAT
TCTTCTTGAGACAAAGGCTTGGCCATGGTTTAGTTCCTCACCTTGTCGTATTATACTATGCCGATATACT
ATGCCGATGATTAATTGTCAACACGTGCTGATCAGATCCGAAAATGGATATACAAGCTCCCGGGAGCTTT
TTGCAAAAGCCTAGGCCTCCAAAAAAGCCTCCTCACTACTTCTGGAATAGCTCAGAGGCAGAGGCGGCCT
CGGCCTCTGCATAAATAAAAAAAATTAGTCAGCCATGGGGCGGAGAATGGGCGGAACTGGGCGGAGTTAG
GGGCGGGATGGGCGGAGTTAGGGGCGGGACTATGGTTGCTGACTAATTGAGATGCATGCTTTGCATACTT
CTGCCTGCTGGGGAGCCTGGGGACTTTCCACACCTGGTTGCTGACTAATTGAGATGCATGCTTTGCATAC
TTCTGCCTGCTGGGGAGCCTGGGGACTTTCCACACCCTAACTGACACACATTCCACAGAATTAATTCGCG
TTAAATTTTTGTTAAATCAGCTCATTTTTTAACCAATAGGCCGAAATCGGCAAAATCCCTTATAAATCAA
AAGAATAGACCGAGATAGGGT
[37 nt withheld, positions 2262-2298]
AAAGAACGTGGACTCCAACGTCAAAGG
[49 nt withheld, positions 2326-2374]
T
[91 nt withheld, positions 2376-2466]
G
[124 nt withheld, positions 2468-2591]
GGGGATACCCCCTAGAGCCCCAGCTGGTTCTTTCCGCCTCAGAAGCCATAGAGCCCACCGCATCCCCAGC
ATGCCTGCTATTGTCTTCCCAATCCTCCCCCTTGCTGTCCTGCCCCACCCCACCCCCCAGAATAGAATGA
CACCTACTCAGACAATGCGATGCAATTTCCTCATTTTATTAGGAAAGGACAGTGGGAGTGGCACCTTCCA
GGGTCAAGGAAGGCACGGGGGAGGGGCAAACAACAGATGGCTGGCAACTAGAAGGCACAGTCGAGGCTGA
TCAGCGGGTTTAAACTCAATGGTGATGGTGATGATGACCGGTACGCGTAGAATCGAGACCGAGGAGAGGG
TTAGGGATAGGCTTACCTTCGAACCGCGGGCCCTCTAGATCAACCACTTTGTACAAGAAAGCTGGGTCGA
ATTCGCCCTTCAGTGCATGCTGACGCTCTTTAAAAGCCATAGCACTCCCTTACTGTGAAATAAAACTGCT
CTGTCTCTTGCTGGTTGGCTCTCCTCTTAGCAATGCTGGGCTTGCTCATGAAGGTTTCAGAGACCGTGGA
CTTGACGGACTCCATGGAGTTGCTGTACTGGAAGCAGTCAGACACATCAAAGTCCTCGACAGTCACAATG
TCCTGGATGGTTTGCAGGGTGGCCTCCATTGTCTTCTTTACCTCTTCGTTTTCAATCTTTAGAGTGGATA
AGCGAGACTGCAGTTGTTGGCATCTCTGTACCAGCTCACTCTGGACAGGCTGCTGGGCACAGAGCTGGGA
AGCCATATCCCCCATGTGGGGCTGAAACTCAAACTTCATAGGGGGGCAGAAGACGTTGTTGTACATCTCC
ATGAGGCGCTGCTTGTCACTGGTGGCATCCAGGTTTTCTACTGCATTCTCGATGGCATCCAGACCCTCAT
GCTTCGACTGTTCCAGGTTTAACTCAGCAGAGAGGAAGGTGCGTAGAGCCCGGTTCAGACTTGCATGGTA
GCCTAAGTCACAACAATCAATAAGGTCAGATAGGTCATGGATGTAGTACTTGAAGACAGATGCATTGGTT
GCCTCCAAAGCCAGCAAGTACTCATTCTGGGCTTTGATGGCCTTCAGCTTATTCTCCGTGTACTTGGCTT
GGCGCTTCTCCTTCATCTTCTCAATCTTCTTCACTGAGCTCCTCCGGACATGTTTCTCCTCAATGCGAAC
ATTGGCCGTGGAGTCAGGGGAGCGTGGGGTCTGCCGGTCCTCCTGCTTTACCGATTTACCAATTTGCTTC
TCCTCCTGCTTCTCCGCCTCCTTTAGTTTGCTCTGAGCACTGATGCTGTCGGCATTGTACATGTGATATG
TCTTCATGACCGAGTAGAGCTCGTTCAGGACCTTCATCAAATCATCTTGGAGCTGCTGGCCGACTTCTTT
ACTCTTTTTAAAGAGTCTTCCTGAGTCCTCGCTGACTTGTACAAATCGAGGAATGATATTATTCAGGTAG
ATGTCACTCAGGGTGGTATGGTCCCTGCTTTCCCACTTCACCTGGTTTAAGAGGAGATTCCAGCAGTTGA
CTGGAGAGAGAACATTCTGATCCTTCTTGAATTGCTGGTCCTTGGTGCTGCGTGTCTTGGCCAGGAAGTG
TTCTGCCAGCTTCTCCAGGTTGCGGGAGTAGTCCATCTCAATCTCTGCCTTCTTTCGGAAGAAGTCCTGG
AGGTCCTGCAACAGTTGCACCCGAAGCTCACACTGCTGGTCCAGGCATTTCATCTGCTCTGTGAGCTGAG
CACGGATCTCTTTGACCTGAGTATCGTACTCTGCTATGATCTCCTTATCCTTTTTGAATTTGGCTGGAGA
CGTCATGTTTTCCTTCTTTCTTCCAAATTCAAGGGCGAATTCGGAGCCTGCTTTTTTGTACAAACTTGTT
GATCAAGCTTACCTAGCCAGCTTGGGTCTCCCTATAGTGAGTCGTATTAGTACCAAGCTAATTCCTCACG
ACACCTGAAATGGAAGAAAAAAACTTTGAACCACTGTCTGAGGCTTGAGAATGAACCAAGATCCAAACTC
AAAAAGGGCAAATTCCAAGGAGAATTACATCAAGTGCCAAGCTGGCCTAACTTCAGTCTCCACCCACTCA
GTGTGGGGAAACTCCATCGCATAAAACCCCTCCCCCCAACCTAAAGACGACGTACTCCAAAAGCTCGAGA
ACTAATCGAGGTGCCTGGACGGCGCCCGGTACTCCGTGGAGTCACATGAAGCGACGGCTGAGGACGGAAA
GGCCCTTTTCCTTTGTGTGGGTGACTCACCCGCCCGCTCTCCCGAGCGCCGCGTCCTCCATTTTGAGCTC
CCTGCAGCAGGGCCGGGAAGCGGCCATCTTTCCGCTCACGCAACTGGTGCCGACCGGGCCAGCCTTGCCG
CCCAGGGCGGGGCGATACACGGCGGCGCGAGGCCAGGCACCAGAGCAGGCCGGCCAGCTTGAGACTACCC
CCGTCCGATTCTCGGTGGCCGCGCTCGCAGGCCCCGCCTCGCCGAACATGTGCGCTGGGACGCACGGGCC
CCGTCGCCGCCCGCGGCCCCAAAAACCGAAATACCAGTGTGCAGATCTTGGCCCGCATTTACAAGACTAT
CTTGCCAGAAAAAAAGCGTCGCAGCAGGTCATCAAAAATTTTAAATGGCTAGAGACTTATCGAAAGCAGC
GAGACAGGCGCGAAGGTGCCACCAGATTCGCACGCGGCGGCCCCAGCGCCCAGGCCAGGCCTCAACTCAA
GCACGAGGCGAAGGGGCTCCTTAAGCGCAAGGCCTCGAACTCTCCCACCCACTTCCAACCCGAAGCTCGG
GATCAAGAATCACGTACTGCAGCCAGGTGGAAGTAATTCAAGGCACGCAAGGGCCATAACCCGTAAAGAG
GCCAGGCCCGCGGGAACCACACACGGCACTTACCTGTGTTCTGGCGGCAAACCCGTTGCGAAAAAGAACG
TTCACGGCGACTACTGCACTTATATACGGTTCTCCCCCACCCTCGGGAAAAAGGCGGAGCCAGTACACGA
CATCACTTTCCCAGTTTACCCCGCGCCACCTTCTCTAGGCACCGGTTCAATTGCCGACCCCTCCCCCCAA
CTTCTCGGGGACTGTGGGCGATGTGCGCTCTGCCCACTGACGGGCACCGGAGCCAATTCCCACTCCTTTC
AAGACCTAGAAGGTCCATTAGCTGCAAAGATTCCTCTCTGTTTAAAACTTTATCCATCTTTGCAAAGCTT
TTTGCAAAAGCCTAGTCAATAATCAATGTCAACGCGTATATCTGGCCCGTACATCGCGAAGCAGCGCAAA
ACGCCTAACCCTAAGCAGATTCTTCATGCAATTGTCGGTCAAGCCTTGCCTTGTTGTAGCTTAAATTTTG
CTCGCGCACTACTCAGCGACCTCCAACACACAAGCAGGGAGCAGATACTGGCTTAACTATGCGGCATCAG
AGCAGATTGTACTGAGAGTGCACCATAGGGGATCGGGAGATCTCCCGATCCGTCGACGTCAGGTGGCACT
TTTCGGGGAAATGTGCGCGGAACCCCTATTTGTTTATTTTTCTAAATACATTCAAATATGTATCCGCTCA
TGAGACAATAACCCTGATAAATGCTTCAATAATATTGAAAAAGGAAGAGTATGAGTATTCAACATTTCCG
TGTCGCCCTTATTCCCTTTTTTGCGGCATTTTGCCTTCCTGTTTTTGCTCACCCAGAAACGCTGGTGAAA
GTAAAAGATGCTGAAGATCAGTTGGGTGCACGAGTGGGTTACATCGAACTGGATCTCAACAGCGGTAAGA
TCCTTGAGAGTTTTCGCCCCGAAGAACGTTTTCCAATGATGAGCACTTTTAAAGTTCTGCTATGTGGCGC
GGTATTATCCCGTATTGACGCCGGGCAAGAGCAACTCGGTCGCCGCATACACTATTCTCAGAATGACTTG
GTTGAGTACTCACCAGTCACAGAAAAGCATCTTACGGATGGCATGACAGTAAGAGAATTATGCAGTGCTG
CCATAACCATGAGTGATAACACTGCGGCCAACTTACTTCTGACAACGATCGGAGGACCGAAGGAGCTAAC
CGCTTTTTTGCACAACATGGGGGATCATGTAACTCGCCTTGATCGTTGGGAACCGGAGCTGAATGAAGCC
ATACCAAACGACGAGCGTGACACCACGATGCCTGTAGCAATGGCAACAACGTTGCGCAAACTATTAACTG
GCGAACTACTTACTCTAGCTTCCCGGCAACAATTAATAGACTGGATGGAGGCGGATAAAGTTGCAGGACC
ACTTCTGCGCTCGGCCCTTCCGGCTGGCTGGTTTATTGCTGATAAATCTGGAGCCGGTGAGCGTGGGTCT
CGCGGTATCATTGCAGCACTGGGGCCAGATGGTAAGCCCTCCCGTATCGTAGTTATCTACACGACGGGGA
GTCAGGCAACTATGGATGAACGAAATAGACAGATCGCTGAGATAGGTGCCTCACTGATTAAGCATTGGTA
ACTGTCAGACCAAGTTTACTCATATATACTTTAGATTGATTTAAAACTTCATTTTTAATTTAAAAGGATC
TAGGTGAAGATCCTTTTTGATAATCTCATGACCAAAATCCCTTAACGTGAGTTTTCGTTCCACTGAGCGT
CAGACCCCGTAGAAAAGATCAAAGGATCTTC
